Addgene plasmid #239346: pcDNA5/FRT/MALAT1[C8351G] (pAVA3169)
Purpose: Expresses full-length, driven by its own promoter MALAT1 with stability-compromised ENE(C8351G) and an 11-nt insertion (cgctcgacgta).
Depositing lab: Andrei Alexandrov. Depositing organization: Clemson University. Publication: Identification of human pathways acting on nuclear non-coding RNAs using the Mirror forward genetic approach. Che R, Panah M, Mirani B, Knowles K, Ostapovich A, Majumdar D, Chen X, DeSimone J, White W, Noonan M, Luo H, Alexandrov A. Nat Commun. 2025 May 22;16(1):4741. doi: 10.1038/s41467-025-59998-3. PubMed 40399278.
Backbone
  Vector backbone: pcDNA5/FRT
  Vector type: Mammalian Expression
  Selectable markers: ATG-lacking-HygroR
Growth in bacteria
  Bacterial resistance: Ampicillin, 100 μg/mL
  Growth temperature: 37°C
  Growth strain: DH5alpha
  Copy number: High Copy
Gene/Insert
  Gene/Insert name: 10,843 bp of MALAT1 of genomic locus amplified from genomic DNA of Hela cells
  Species: H. sapiens (human)
  Mutation: An 11-nt insertion (cgctcgacgta) and stability-compromising ENE mutation C8351G
  Entrez Gene: MALAT1 (a.k.a. HCN, LINC00047, NCRNA00047, NEAT2, PRO2853)
Terms and licenses: Academic/Nonprofit Terms; Industry Terms: Not Available to Industry
Depositor comments: Please visit https://doi.org/10.1101/2024.09.26.615073 for bioRxiv preprint.
How to cite: pcDNA5/FRT/MALAT1[C8351G] (pAVA3169) was a gift from Andrei Alexandrov (Addgene plasmid # 239346 ; http://n2t.net/addgene:239346 ; RRID:Addgene_239346)
