[The description below was written by a language model from this plasmid's Addgene catalogue record and pLannotate feature annotations shown in this document.]
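Description:
pcDNA5/FRT/MALAT1[C8351G] (pAVA3169) is a 14,443-nt mammalian expression plasmid built on the pcDNA5/FRT backbone. It carries a 10,843-bp segment of the human MALAT1 genomic locus amplified from HeLa cell genomic DNA. According to the record, the full-length long non-coding RNA is transcribed from its own native promoter. Consistent with this, the feature table detects no CMV or other heterologous promoter and no heterologous poly(A) signal flanking the insert. Within the insert the annotation picks out a conserved MALAT1 RNA family motif and, further downstream, the mascRNA element, the tRNA-like structure whose processing generates the mature MALAT1 3′ end. The short human protein fragment and the small lacI and ble fragments also called by the annotation are probably incidental similarity matches or backbone remnants rather than functional parts.

The insert carries two engineered changes. One is the C8351G substitution in the ENE, the 3′-terminal element that normally protects the non-polyadenylated transcript from decay, so the mutation yields a stability-compromised RNA. The other is an 11-nt insertion; the record does not state its purpose, though such a tag could plausibly distinguish the transgene transcript from endogenous MALAT1.

In bacteria the plasmid is maintained at high copy through a ColE1/pUC-type origin and selected with ampicillin (AmpR under its bla promoter). For mammalian use, an FRT site lies directly upstream of a hygromycin resistance gene that lacks its start codon and is followed by an SV40 poly(A) signal. FLP-mediated recombination into a genomic FRT landing pad supplies the promoter and ATG, so hygromycin resistance marks correct single-copy, site-specific integrants. The associated publication concerns a forward genetic approach for identifying human pathways that act on nuclear non-coding RNAs, which fits use of this construct as a destabilised MALAT1 variant in such studies.
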