Features (pLannotate 1.2.2; 14 found; start..end, strand, type, name):
     72..932     +  CDS            AmpR: β-lactamase; bla; confers resistance to ampicillin, carbenicillin, and related antibiotics
   1103..1691    +  rep_origin     ori: high-copy-number ColE1/pMB1/pBR322/pUC origin of replication
   1874..1966    +  CDS            lacI (fragment): lac repressor; lacI; The lac repressor binds to the lac operator to inhibit transcription in E. coli. This inhibition can be relieved by adding lactose or isopropyl-β-D-thiogalactopyranoside (IPTG).
   1979..2000    +  protein_bind   CAP binding site: CAP binding activates transcription in the presence of cAMP. E. coli catabolite activator protein
   2015..2045    +  promoter       lac promoter: promoter for the E. coli lac operon
   2049..2071    +  protein_bind   lac operator (fragment): The lac repressor binds to the lac operator to inhibit transcription in E. coli. This inhibition can be relieved by adding lactose or isopropyl-β-D-thiogalactopyranoside (IPTG). lac repressor encoded by lacI
   2142..2263    -  polyA_signal   SV40 poly(A) signal: SV40 polyadenylation signal
   2258..2416    -  CDS            ble (fragment): BLE_KLEPN - Experimental evidence at protein level: Swiss-Prot protein existence level 1. Binding protein with a strong affinity to the bleomycin family of antibiotics. Binds to CL990; an antimitotic-antibiotic compound. From Klebsiella pneumoniae.
   2431..3453    -  CDS            HygR: aminoglycoside phosphotransferase from E. coli; aph(4)-Ia; confers resistance to hygromycin
   3461..3508    -  protein_bind   FRT: FLP-mediated recombination occurs in the 8-bp core sequence TCTAGAAA (Turan and Bode, 2011). FLP recombinase from the Saccharomyces cerevisiae 2μ plasmid
   9972..10066   +  ncRNA          MALAT1: Accession: RF01871 - Metastasis associated lung adenocarcinoma transcript 1
  13186..13242   +  ncRNA          mascRNA-menRNA: Accession: RF01684 - MALAT1-associated small cytoplasmic RNA/MEN beta RNA
  13854..14114   +  CDS            YS049_HUMAN (fragment): Experimental evidence at transcript level: Swiss-Prot protein existence level 2. From Homo sapiens (Human).
  14410..71      +  promoter       AmpR promoter (across the origin): bla
>Addgene plasmid #239346 | pcDNA5/FRT/MALAT1[C8351G] (pAVA3169) | addgene full sequence | sequence record 479130 | Addgene NGS Result
ATTCAAATATGTATCCGCTCATGAGACAATAACCCTGATAAATGCTTCAATAATATTGAAAAAGGAAGAG
TATGAGTATTCAACATTTCCGTGTCGCCCTTATTCCCTTTTTTGCGGCATTTTGCCTTCCTGTTTTTGCT
CACCCAGAAACGCTGGTGAAAGTAAAAGATGCTGAAGATCAGTTGGGTGCACGAGTGGGTTACATCGAAC
TGGATCTCAACAGCGGTAAGATCCTTGAGAGTTTTCGCCCCGAAGAACGTTTTCCAATGATGAGCACTTT
TAAAGTTCTGCTATGTGGCGCGGTATTATCCCGTATTGACGCCGGGCAAGAGCAACTCGGTCGCCGCATA
CACTATTCTCAGAATGACTTGGTTGAGTACTCACCAGTCACAGAAAAGCATCTTACGGATGGCATGACAG
TAAGAGAATTATGCAGTGCTGCCATAACCATGAGTGATAACACTGCGGCCAACTTACTTCTGACAACGAT
CGGAGGACCGAAGGAGCTAACCGCTTTTTTGCACAACATGGGGGATCATGTAACTCGCCTTGATCGTTGG
GAACCGGAGCTGAATGAAGCCATACCAAACGACGAGCGTGACACCACGATGCCTGTAGCAATGGCAACAA
CGTTGCGCAAACTATTAACTGGCGAACTACTTACTCTAGCTTCCCGGCAACAATTAATAGACTGGATGGA
GGCGGATAAAGTTGCAGGACCACTTCTGCGCTCGGCCCTTCCGGCTGGCTGGTTTATTGCTGATAAATCT
GGAGCCGGTGAGCGTGGGTCTCGCGGTATCATTGCAGCACTGGGGCCAGATGGTAAGCCCTCCCGTATCG
TAGTTATCTACACGACGGGGAGTCAGGCAACTATGGATGAACGAAATAGACAGATCGCTGAGATAGGTGC
CTCACTGATTAAGCATTGGTAACTGTCAGACCAAGTTTACTCATATATACTTTAGATTGATTTAAAACTT
CATTTTTAATTTAAAAGGATCTAGGTGAAGATCCTTTTTGATAATCTCATGACCAAAATCCCTTAACGTG
AGTTTTCGTTCCACTGAGCGTCAGACCCCGTAGAAAAGATCAAAGGATCTTCTTGAGATCCTTTTTTTCT
GCGCGTAATCTGCTGCTTGCAAACAAAAAAACCACCGCTACCAGCGGTGGTTTGTTTGCCGGATCAAGAG
CTACCAACTCTTTTTCCGAAGGTAACTGGCTTCAGCAGAGCGCAGATACCAAATACTGTTCTTCTAGTGT
AGCCGTAGTTAGGCCACCACTTCAAGAACTCTGTAGCACCGCCTACATACCTCGCTCTGCTAATCCTGTT
ACCAGTGGCTGCTGCCAGTGGCGATAAGTCGTGTCTTACCGGGTTGGACTCAAGACGATAGTTACCGGAT
AAGGCGCAGCGGTCGGGCTGAACGGGGGGTTCGTGCACACAGCCCAGCTTGGAGCGAACGACCTACACCG
AACTGAGATACCTACAGCGTGAGCTATGAGAAAGCGCCACGCTTCCCGAAGGGAGAAAGGCGGACAGGTA
TCCGGTAAGCGGCAGGGTCGGAACAGGAGAGCGCACGAGGGAGCTTCCAGGGGGAAACGCCTGGTATCTT
TATAGTCCTGTCGGGTTTCGCCACCTCTGACTTGAGCGTCGATTTTTGTGATGCTCGTCAGGGGGGCGGA
GCCTATGGAAAAACGCCAGCAACGCGGCCTTTTTACGGTTCCTGGCCTTTTGCTGGCCTTTTGCTCACAT
GTTCTTTCCTGCGTTATCCCCTGATTCTGTGGATAACCGTATTACCGCCTTTGAGTGAGCTGATACCGCT
CGCCGCAGCCGAACGACCGAGCGCAGCGAGTCAGTGAGCGAGGAAGCGGAAGAGCGCCCAATACGCAAAC
CGCCTCTCCCCGCGCGTTGGCCGATTCATTAATGCAGCTGGCACGACAGGTTTCCCGACTGGAAAGCGGG
CAGTGAGCGCAACGCAATTAATGTGAGTTAGCTCACTCATTAGGCACCCCAGGCTTTACACTTTATGCTT
CCGGCTCGTATGTTGTGTGGAATTGTGAGCGGATAACAATTTCACACAGGAAACAGCTATGACCATGATT
ACGCCAAGCTCTAGCTAGAGGTCGACGGTATACAGACATGATAAGATACATTGATGAGTTTGGACAAACC
ACAACTAGAATGCAGTGAAAAAAATGCTTTATTTGTGAAATTTGTGATGCTATTGCTTTATTTGTAACCA
TTATAAGCTGCAATAAACAAGTTGGGGTGGGCGAAGAACTCCAGCATGAGATCCCCGCGCTGGAGGATCA
TCCAGCCGGCGTCCCGGAAAACGATTCCGAAGCCCAACCTTTCATAGAAGGCGGCGGTGGAATCGAAATC
TCGTGATGGCAGGTTGGGCGTCGCTTGGTCGGTCATTTCGAAAGTACGTGCTATTCCTTTGCCCTCGGAC
GAGTGCTGGGGCGTCGGTTTCCACTATCGGCGAGTACTTCTACACAGCCATCGGTCCAGACGGCCGCGCT
TCTGCGGGCGATTTGTGTACGCCCGACAGTCCCGGCTCCGGATCGGACGATTGCGTCGCATCGACCCTGC
GCCCAAGCTGCATCATCGAAATTGCCGTCAACCAAGCTCTGATAGAGTTGGTCAAGACCAATGCGGAGCA
TATACGCCCGGAGCCGCGGCGATCCTGCAAGCTCCGGATGCCTCCGCTCGAAGTAGCGCGTCTGCTGCTC
CATACAAGCCAACCACGGCCTCCAGAAGAAGATGTTGGCGACCTCGTATTGGGAATCCCCGAACATCGCC
TCGCTCCAGTCAATGACCGCTGTTATGCGGCCATTGTCCGTCAGGACATTGTTGGAGCCGAAATCCGCGT
GCACGAGGTGCCGGACTTCGGGGCAGTCCTCGGCCCAAAGCATCAGCTCATCGAGAGCCTGCGCGACGGA
CGCACTGACGGTGTCGTCCATCACAGTTTGCCAGTGATACACATGGGGATCAGCAATCGCGCATATGAAA
TCACGCCATGTAGTGTATTGACCGATTCCTTGCGGTCCGAATGGGCCGAACCCGCTCGTCTGGCTAAGAT
CGGCCGCAGCGATCGCATCCATGGCCTCCGCGACCGGCTGCAGAACAGCGGGCAGTTCGGTTTCAGGCAG
GTCTTGCAACGTGACACCCTGTGCACGGCGGGAGATGCAATAGGTCAGGCTCTCGCTGAATTCCCCAATG
TCAAGCACTTCCGGAATCGGGAGCGCGGCCGATGCAAAGTGCCGATAAACATAACGATCTTTGTAGAAAC
CATCGGCGCAGCTATTTACCCGCAGGACATATCCACGCCCTCCTACATCGAAGCTGAAAGCACGAGATTC
TTCGCCCTCCGAGAGCTGCATCAGGTCGGAGACGCTGTCGAACTTTTCGATCAGAAACTTCTCGACAGAC
GTCGCGGTGAGTTCAGGCTTTTTGGCCAAGGAAGTTCCTATACTTTCTAGAGAATAGGAACTTCGGAATA
GGAACTTCTAGGCTCGAGGATTCAAGAACAGCTTCTGCTATTAATTAGCTGTGTGTCATTTCAGGCAAAT
CACAAAATCTCCAGGCCCCCAAATCCCCATTTGCGAAACGAGGTGACCTGCCTCAGTTTTCCTTCATCCA
GCGATAAAATTCTACTAAAAAATTTCCAACCCCAGAGCAAGCATCAGGACTGTGCCTGAAGGGATCCGGC
TGCATCTCAGTAATATTCCACTCTTACAGGCTTAAAAATAAAAAAGAAAAGAAAAGAAAACAAGAACAGT
TTCACCAGCGTCAATTGAGAACAGCTGCTTCAACAGGCCCTGCTTTATGTGGGCAGGTGGGGACAGGGAG
TTGGCCCAGAAAACAGGACCCTCATTTCCTGGAGCCCCCAGGGCAGCTCCCCAACACCGTACACAACCTG
CATCATTTACAGGAGCCAAAGGAGTTTTAGAAATCAACTTCATAGAGTTGCTGTATCATTGTGTTAGTTT
TGCCATCCTAACCTATACAGCGTCACTAATCTCTCCCCTCGGAGTTGACTGCCTAAAAACAAGCCATGGA
TACAGGTTCTAAAGACCCGGGGGTGAGGGAGCGGAGAGGGTGGGTGTCACCACCCCGTCCAGCTCCAAGC
TTTGTGTGCCCTGGAACTCTCCATTTTAGGTCATTGCTTCAGTTTCTTTTCTAAAAAATTAGGCTGCTGC
AAGGTCAGCCTGAGACCACTTCTGCCCCGAGAATTCTAGACTAGTAAGACCTGGTGACATACAAACGACG
AAGATATTTTACAATAATGCCATGGCCCTTGATAGCTACACGAGGTTTGTGTTCTGATTTTAAATTAATG
GATGACGTCGAGACTATATGGAGGAAATGACAAAGGACAGGAGAGAGGTGGGAAAGGAAGACCTAGACTG
AAAATGGAAGTTGGGCAGCAGCTCCACGAAAGAAAGACCAGCCCCCAAGTGCAGTGACAGCGCAGAGTAG
CGACCGAGAAGTTCCCAGGCCAGCTGCCACCCCGCCCCCATGCCATTCCCCAGAACAGGCACAGGCGTTA
GGGCGGGGCGCGCGTGCGCAGTCACGCGCTGCGCCAACCGCCACAGCTCCGGGAAGGCGGCCAGGACCGG
CTAGAGCCGGTTAGAACCAGTGGCGCCCGCCCACGAGCCAGCGCCTCACAAAGGGAGGGCGGCTCACGGC
CCTCGCGTATCCCTGCGCGGCGCTCGCGAGCCGCCCCTCCCCCGGCGTTTGTCCCTGACGCAGCCCCACC
GGTTGCGCAGTCCCTCCCCGCCCCCGCTCTCCCCTCCGCAGCCTGCAGCCCGAGACTTCTGTAAAGGACT
GGGGCCCCGCAACTGTCCTCTCCTGCCCTCTTAAGCGCAGCGCCATTTTAGCAACGCAGAAGCCCGGCGC
CGGGAAGCCTCAGCTCGCCTGAAGGCAGGTCCCCTCTGACGCCTCCGGGAGCCCAGGTTTCCCAGAGTCC
TTGGGACGCAGCGACGAGTTGTGCTGCTATCTTAGCTGTCCTTATAGGCTGGCCATTCCAGGTGGTGGTA
TTTAGATAAAACCACTCAAACTCTGCAGTTTGGTCTTGGGGTTTGGAGGAAAGCTTTTATTTTTCTTCCT
GCTCCGGTTCAGAAGGTCTGAAGCTCATACCTAACCAGGCATAACACAGAATCTGCAAAACAAAAACCCC
TAAAAAAGCAGACCCAGAGCAGTGTAAACACTTCTGGGTGTGTCCCTGACTGGCTGCCCAAGGTCTCTGT
GTCTTCGGAGACAAAGCCATTCGCTTAGTTGGTCTACTTTAAAAGGCCACTTGAACTCGCTTTCCATGGC
GATTTGCCTTGTGAGCACTTTCAGGAGAGCCTGGAAGCTGAAAAACGGTAGAAAAATTTCCGTGCGGGCC
GTGGGGGGCTGGCGGCAACTGGGGGGCCGCAGATCAGAGTGGGCCACTGGCAGCCAACGGCCCCCGGGGC
TCAGGCGGGGAGCAGCTCTGTGGTGTGGGATTGAGGCGTTTTCCAAGAGTGGGTTTTCACGTTTCTAAGA
TTTCCCAAGCAGACAGCCCGTGCTGCTCCGATTTCTCGAACAAAAAAGCAAAACGTGTGGCTGTCTTGGG
AGCAAGTCGCAGGACTGCAAGCAGTTGGGGGAGAAAGTCCGCCATTTTGCCACTTCTCAACCGTCCCTGC
AAGGCTGGGGCTCAGTTGCGTAATGGAAAGTAAAGCCCTGAACTATCACACTTTAATCTTCCTTCAAAAG
GTGGTAAACTATACCTACTGTCCCTCAAGAGAACACAAGAAGTGCTTTAAGAGGTATTTTAAAAGTTCCG
GGGGTTTTGTGAGGCGTTTGATGACCCGTTTAAAATATGATTTCCATGTTTCTTTTGTCTAAAGTTTGCA
GCTCAAATCTTTCCACACGCTAGTAATTTAAGTATTTCTGCATGTGTAGTTTGCATTCAAGTTCCATAAG
CTGTTAAGAAAAATCTAGAAAAGTAAAACTAGAACCTATTTTTAACCGAAGAACTACTTTTTGCCTCCCT
CACAAAGGCGGCGGAAGGTGATCGAATTCCGGTGATGCGAGTTGTTCTCCGTCTATAAATACGCCTCGCC
CGAGCTGTGCGGTAGGCATTGAGGCAGCCAGCGCAGGGGCTTCTGCTGAGGGGGCAGGCGGAGCTTGAGG
AAACCGCAGATAAGTTTTTTTCTCTTTGAAAGATAGAGATTAATACAACTACTTAAAAAATATAGTCAAT
AGGTTACTAAGATATTGCTTAGCGTTAAGTTTTTAACGTAATTTTAATAGCTTAAGATTTTAAGAGAAAA
TATGAAGACTTAGAAGAGTAGCATGAGGAAGGAAAAGATAAAAGGTTTCTAAAACATGACGGAGGTTGAG
ATGAAGCTTCTTCATGGAGTAAAAAATGTATTTAAAAGAAAATTGAGAGAAAGGACTACAGAGCCCCGAA
TTAATACCAATAGAAGGGCAATGCTTTTAGATTAAAATGAAGGTGACTTAAACAGCTTAAAGTTTAGTTT
AAAAGTTGTAGGTGATTAAAATAATTTGAAGGCGATCTTTTAAAAAGAGATTAAACCGAAGGTGATTAAA
AGACCTTGAAATCCATGACGCAGGGAGAATTGCGTCATTTAAAGCCTAGTTAACGCATTTACTAAACGCA
GACGAAAATGGAAAGATTAATTGGGAGTGGTAGGATGAAACAATTTGGAGAAGATAGAAGTTTGAAGTGG
AAAACTGGAAGACAGAAGTACGGGAAGGCGAAGAAAAGAATAGAGAAGATAGGGAAATTAGAAGATAAAA
ACATACTTTTAGAAGAAAAAAGATAAATTTAAACCTGAAAAGTAGGAAGCAGAAGAAAAAAGACAAGCTA
GGAAACAAAAAGCTAAGGGCAAAATGTACAAACTTAGAAGAAAATTGGAAGATAGAAACAAGATAGAAAA
TGAAAATATTGTCAAGAGTTTCAGATAGAAAATGAAAAACAAGCTAAGACAAGTATTGGAGAAGTATAGA
AGATAGAAAAATATAAAGCCAAAAATTGGATAAAATAGCACTGAAAAAATGAGGAAATTATTGGTAACCA
ATTTATTTTAAAAGCCCATCAATTTAATTTCTGGTGGTGCAGAAGTTAGAAGGTAAAGCTTGAGAAGATG
AGGGTGTTTACGTAGACCAGAACCAATTTAGAAGAATACTTGAAGCTAGAAGGGGAAGTTGGTTAAAAAT
CACATCAAAAAGCTACTAAAAGGACTGGTGTAATTTAAAAAAAACTAAGGCAGAAGGCTTTTGGAAGAGT
TAGAAGAATTTGGAAGGCCTTAAATATAGTAGCTTAGTTTGAAAAATGTGAAGGACTTTCGTAACGGAAG
TAATTCAAGATCAAGAGTAATTACCAACTTAATGTTTTTGCATTGGACTTTGAGTTAAGATTATTTTTTA
AATCCTGAGGACTAGCATTAATTGACAGCTGACCCAGGTGCTACACAGAAGTGGATTCAGTGAATCTAGG
AAGACAGCAGCAGACAGGATTCCAGGAACCAGTGTTTGATGAAGCTAGGACTGAGGAGCAAGCGAGCAAG
CAGCAGTTCGTGGTGAAGATAGGAAAAGAGTCCAGGAGCCAGTGCGATTTGGTGAAGGAAGCTAGGAAGA
AGGAAGGAGCGCTAACGATTTGGTGGTGAAGCTAGGAAAAAGGATTCCAGGAAGGAGCGAGTGCAATTTG
GTGATGAAGGTAGCAGGCGGCTTGGCTTGGCAACCACACGGAGGAGGCGAGCAGGCGTTGTGCGTAGAGG
ATCCTAGACCAGCATGCCAGTGTGCCAAGGCCACAGGGAAAGCGAGTGGTTGGTAAAAATCCGTGAGGTC
GGCAATATGTTGTTTTTCTGGAACTTACTTATGGTAACCTTTTATTTATTTTCTAATATAATGGGGGAGT
TTCGTACTGAGGTGTAAAGGGATTTATATGGGGACGTAGGCCGATTTCCGGGTGTTGTAGGTTTCTCTTT
TTCAGGCTTATACTCATGAATCTTGTCTGAAGCTTTTGAGGGCAGACTGCCAAGTCCTGGAGAAATAGTA
GATGGCAAGTTTGTGGGTTTTTTTTTTTTACACGAATTTGAGGAAAACCAAATGAATTTGATAGCCAAAT
TGAGACAATTTCAGCAAATCTGTAAGCAGTTTGTATGTTTAGTTGGGGTAATGAAGTATTTCAGTTTTGT
GAATAGATGACCTGTTTTTACTTCCTCACCCTGAATTCGTTTTGTAAATGTAGAGTTTGGATGTGTAACT
GAGGCGGGGGGGAGTTTTCAGTATTTTTTTTTGTGGGGGTGGGGGCAAAATATGTTTTCAGTTCTTTTTC
CCTTAGGTCTGTCTAGAATCCTAAAGGCAAATGACTCAAGGTGTAACAGAAAACAAGAAAATCCAATATC
AGGATAATCAGACCACCACAGGTTTACAGTTTATAGAAACTAGAGCAGTTCTCACGTTGAGGTCTGTGGA
AGAGATGTCCATTGGAGAAATGGCTGGTAGTTACTCTTTTTTCCCCCCACCCCCTTAATCAGACTTTAAA
AGTGCTTAACCCCTTAAACTTGTTATTTTTTACTTGAAGCATTTTGGGATGGTCTTAACAGGGAAGAGAG
AGGGTGGGGGAGAAAATGTTTTTTTCTAAGATTTTCCACAGATGCTATAGTACTATTGACAAACTGGGTT
AGAGAAGGAGTGTACCGCTGTGCTGTTGGCACGAACACCTTCAGGGACTGGAGCTGCTTTTATCCTTGGA
AGAGTATTCCCAGTTGAAGCTGAAAAGTACAGCACAGTGCAGCTTTGGTTCATATTCAGTCATCTCAGGA
GAACTTCAGAAGAGCTTGAGTAGGCCAAATGTTGAAGTTAAGTTTTCCAATAATGTGACTTCTTAAAAGT
TTTATTAAAGGGGAGGGGCAAATATTGGCAATTAGTTGGCAGTGGCCTGTTACGGTTGGGATTGGTGGGG
TGGGTTTAGGTAATTGTTTAGTTTATGATTGCAGATAAACTCATGCCAGAGAACTTAAAGTCTTAGAATG
GAAAAAGTAAAGAAATATCAACTTCCAAGTTGGCAAGTAACTCCCAATGATTTAGTTTTTTTCCCCCCAG
TTTGAATTGGGAAGCTGGGGGAAGTTAAATATGAGCCACTGGGTGTACCAGTGCATTAATTTGGGCAAGG
AAAGTGTCATAATTTGATACTGTATCTGTTTTCCTTCAAAGTATAGAGCTTTTGGGGAAGGAAAGTATTG
AACTGGGGGTTGGTCTGGCCTACTGGGCTGACATTAACTACAATTATGGGAAATGCAAAAGTTGTTTGGA
TATGGTAGTGTGTGGTTCTCTTTTGGAATTTTTTTCAGGTGATTTAATAATAATTTAAAACTACTATAGA
AACTGCAGAGCAAAGGAAGTGGCTTAATGATCCTGAAGGGATTTCTTCTGATGGTAGCTTTTGTATTATC
AAGTAAGATTCTATTTTCAGTTGTGTGTAAGCAAGTTTTTTTTTTAGTGTAGGAGAAATACTTTTCCATT
GTTTAACTGCAAAACAAGATGTTAAGGTATGCTTCAAAAATTTTGTAAATTGTTTATTTTAAACTTATCT
GTTTGTAAATTGTAACTGATTAAGAATTGTGATAGTTCAGCTTGAATGTCTCTTAGAGGGTGGGCTTTTG
TTGATGAGGGAGGGGAAACTTTTTTTTTTCTATAGACTTTTTTCAGATAACATCTTCTGAGTCATAACCA
GCCTGGCAGTATGATGGCCTAGATGCAGAGAAAACAGCTCCTTGGTGAATTGATAAGTAAAGGCAGAAAA
GATTATATGTCATACCTCCATTGGGGAATAAGCATAACCCTGAGATTCTTACTACTGATGAGAACATTAT
CTGCATATGCCAAAAAATTTTAAGCAAATGAAAGCTACCAATTTAAAGTTACGGAATCTACCATTTTAAA
GTTAATTGCTTGTCAAGCTATAACCACAAAAATAATGAATTGATGAGAAATACAATGAAGAGGCAATGTC
CATCTCAAAATACTGCTTTTACAAAAGCAGAATAAAAGCGAAAAGAAATGAAAATGTTACACTACATTAA
TCCTGGAATAAAAGAAGCCGAAATAAATGAGAGATGAGTTGGGATCAAGTGGATTGAGGAGGCTGTGCTG
TGTGCCAATGTTTCGTTTGCCTCAGACAGGTATCTCTTCGTTATCAGAAGAGTTGCTTCATTTCATCTGG
GAGCAGAAAACAGCAGGCAGCTGTTAACAGATAAGTTTAACTTGCATCTGCAGTATTGCATGTTAGGGAT
AAGTGCTTATTTTTAAGAGCTGTGGAGTTCTTAAATATCAACCATGGCACTTTCTCCTGACCCCTTCCCT
AGGGGATTTCAGGATTGAGAAATTTTTCCATCGAGCCTTTTTAAAATTGTAGGACTTGTTCCTGTGGGCT
TCAGTGATGGGATAGTACACTTCACTCAGAGGCATTTGCATCTTTAAATAATTTCTTAAAAGCCTCTAAA
GTGATCAGTGCCTTGATGCCAACTAAGGAAATTTGTTTAGCATTGAATCTCTGAAGGCTCTATGAAAGGA
ATAGCATGATGTGCTGTTAGAATCAGATGTTACTGCTAAAATTTACATGTTGTGATGTAAATTGTGTAGA
AAACCATTAAATCATTCAAAATAATAAACTATTTTTATTAGAGAATGTATACTTTTAGAAAGCTGTCTCC
TTATTTAAATAAAATAGTGTTTGTCTGTAGTTCAGTGTTGGGGCAATCTTGGGGGGGATTCTTCTCTAAT
CTTTCAGAAACTTTGTCTGCGAACACTCTTTAATGGACCAGATCAGGATTTGAGCGGAAGAACGAATGTA
ACTTTAAGGCAGGAAAGACAAATTTTATTCTTCATAAAGTGATGAGCATATAATAATTCCAGGCACATGG
CAATAGAGGCCCTCTAAATAAGGAATAAATAACCTCTTAGACAGGTGGGAGATTATGATCAGAGTAAAAG
GTAATTACACATTTTATTTCCAGAAAGTCAGGGGTCTATAAATTGACAGTGATTAGAGTAATACTTTTTC
ACATTTCCAAAGTTTGCATGTTAACTTTAAATGCTTACAATCTTAGAGTGGTAGGCAATGTTTTACACTA
TTGACCTTATATAGGGAAGGGAGGGGGTGCCTGTGGGGTTTTAAAGAATTTTCCTTTGCAGAGGCATTTC
ATCCTTCATGAAGCCATTCAGGATTTTGAATTGCATATGAGTGCTTGGCTCTTCCTTCTGTTCTAGTGAG
TGTATGAGACCTTGCAGTGAGTTTATCAGCATACTCAAAATTTTTTTCCTGGAATTTGGAGGGATGGGAG
GAGGGGGTGGGGCTTACTTGTTGTAGCTTTTTTTTTTTTTACAGACTTCACAGAGAATGCAGTTGTCTTG
ACTTCAGGTCTGTCTGTTCTGTTGGCAAGTAAATGCAGTACTGTTCTGATCCCGCTGCTATTAGAATGCA
TTGTGAAACGACTGGAGTATGATTAAAAGTTGTGTTCCCCAATGCTTGGAGTAGTGATTGTTGAAGGAAA
AAATCCAGCTGAGTGATAAAGGCTGAGTGTTGAGGAAATTTCTGCAGTTTTAAGCAGTCGTATTTGTGAT
TGAAGCTGAGTACATTTTGCTGGTGTATTTTTAGGTAAAATGCTTTTTGTTCATTTCTGGTGGTGGGAGG
GGACTGAAGCCTTTAGTCTTTTCCAGATGCAACCTTAAAATCAGTGACAAGAAACATTCCAAACAAGCAA
CAGTCTTCAAGAAATTAAACTGGCAAGTGGAAATGTTTAAACAGTTCAGTGATCTTTAGTGCATTGTTTA
TGTGTGGGTTTCTCTCTCCCCTCCCTTGGTCTTAATTCTTACATGCAGGAACACTCAGCAGACACACGTA
TGCGAAGGGCCAGAGAAGCCAGACCCAGTAAGAAAAAATAGCCTATTTACTTTAAATAAACCAAACATTC
CATTTTAAATGTGGGGATTGGGAACCACTAGTTCTTTCAGATGGTATTCTTCAGACTATAGAAGGAGCTT
CCAGTTGAATTCACCAGTGGACAAAATGAGGAAAACAGGTGAACAAGCTTTTTCTGTATTTACATACAAA
GTCAGATCAGTTATGGGACAATAGTATTGAATAGATTTCAGCTTTATGCTGGAGTAACTGGCATGTGAGC
AAACTGTGTTGGCGTGGGGGTGGAGGGGTGAGGTGGGCGCTAAGCCTTTTTTTAAGATTTTTCAGGTACC
CCTCACTAAAGGCACCGAAGGCTTAAAGTAGGACAACCATGGAGCCTTCCTGTGGCAGGAGAGACAACAA
AGCGCTATTATCCTAAGGTCAAGAGAAGTGTCAGCCTCACCTGATTTTTATTAGTAATGAGGACTTGCCT
CAACTCCCTCTTTCTGGAGTGAAGCATCCGAAGGAATGCTTGAAGTACCCCTGGGCTTCTCTTAACATTT
AAGCAAGCTGTTTTTATAGCAGCTCTTAATAATAAAGCCCAAATCTCAAGCGGTGCTTGAAGGGGAGGGA
AAGGGGGAAAGCGGGCAACCACTTTTCCCTAGCTTTTCCAGAAGCCTGTTAAAAGCAAGGTCTCCCCACA
AGCAACTTCTCTGCCACATCGCCACCCCGTGCCTTTTGATCTAGCACAGACCCTTCACCCCTCACCTCGA
TGCAGCCAGTAGCTTGGATCCTTGTGGGCATGATCCATAATCGGTTTCAAGGTAACGATGGTGTCGAGGT
CTTTGGTGGGTTGAACTATGTTAGAAAAGGCCATTAATTTGCCTGCAAATTGTTAACAGAAGGGTATTAA
AACCACAGCTAAGTAGCTCTATTATAATACTTATCCAGTGACTAAAACCAACTTAAACCAGTAAGTGGAG
AAATAACATGTTCAAGAACTGTAATGCTGGGTGGGAACATGTAACTTGTAGACTGGAGAAGATAGGCATT
TGAGTGGCTGAGAGGGCTTTTGGGTGGGAATGCAAAAATTCTCTGCTAAGACTTTTTCAGGTGAACATAA
CAGACTTGGCCAAGCTAGCCGCTCGACGTAATCTTAGCGGAAGCTGATCTCCAATGCTCTTCAGTAGGGT
CATGAAGGTTTTTCTTTTCCTGAGAAAACAACACGTATTGTTTTCTCAGGTTTTGCTTTTTGGCCTTTTT
CTAGCTTAAAAAAAAAAAAAGGAAAAGATGCTGGTGGTTGGCACTCCTGGTTTCCAGGACGGGGTTCAAA
TCCCTGCGGCGTCTTTGCTTTGACTACTAATCTGTCTTCAGGACTCTTTCTGTATTTCTCCTTTTCTCTG
CAGGTGCTAGTTCTTGGAGTTTTGGGGAGGTGGGAGGTAACAGCACAATATCTTTGAACTATATACATCC
TTGATGTATAATTTGTCAGGAGCTTGACTTGATTGTATATTCATATTTACACGAGAACCTAATATAACTG
CCTTGTCTTTTTCAGGTAATAGCCTGCAGCTGGTGTTTTGAGAAGCCCTACTGCTGAAAACTTAACAATT
TTGTGTAATAAAAATGGAGAAGCTCTAAATTGTTGTGGTTCTTTTGTGAATAAAAAAATCTTGATTGGGG
AAAAAAGATGGGTGTTCTGTGGGCTTGTTCTGTTAAATCTGTGGTCTATAAACACAGCACCCATAATTAC
AGCATAATCTTCAAGTAGGGTACGGACTTTGGGGGATTGGTGCGAGGGTAGTGGGTGAGTGGCCTACTAA
AAAGCCCAGTAACCCCCACAGGAAAATAGGGAACTTCTTTTTAAGTAGCCTCCTTTCCACTATTTAGTAA
TTGGCTGTGAGCTGGGCTGGGGGAGAAATGGGGCGGGGTGTGTGTGTCATTGGAAAGCTCTCTTTTTTGT
TTTTTTGAGACAGTCTCACTTTGTCCCCCAGGCTGGAGTGTAGTGGCATGATCTCTGCAAACTGCAACCT
CCACTTCTGGGGTCCAAGTGGTTGTCCTGCTTCACCCTCCCTGTAGCTGGGACTACAGGTGCACACCACC
ACGCCTGGCTAATTTTTGTATTTTCAGTTAGAGACGTGGTTTTACCATATTGGCCAGGCTGGTCTCAAAC
TCCTGACCTCGTGTGATCCACCCGCCTGGGCCTCTGAAAGTGCTGGGATTACAGGTGTGAGCCACCAAGC
CTGGCCGATCCTTTTAAGTTTTTAAACCAGTTAAGCTCTTTGGTTCCCCCTCAGAGTCCCAAGGTCCTGG
GTCACTCAGGATCACATTTTCCTTTAATCAGTTGTCACTGGTCCCCTTTTGTCCCTTTGAACGTGCTGTG
GGATTAGTAGCAGCATCTGGCTGTTGGAAGGACTGGCTGGGATCTCAGGTGAAATACCCTCCCTGGCCCT
CCTTACCCTTAAGATCTCCCGATCCGTCGACGTCAGGTGGCACTTTTCGGGGAAATGTGCGCGGAACCCC
TATTTGTTTATTTTTCTAAATAC
